>Addgene plasmid #198848 | pGL3-MTS-CYTB-W77-L15-G1333C-UGI-Puro | addgene full sequence | sequence record 391797 | Addgene NGS Result
ACGCGTTGACATTGATTATTGACTAGTTATTAATAGTAATCAATTACGGGGTCATTAGTTCATAGCCCAT
ATATGGAGTTCCGCGTTACATAACTTACGGTAAATGGCCCGCCTGGCTGACCGCCCAACGACCCCCGCCC
ATTGACGTCAATAATGACGTATGTTCCCATAGTAACGCCAATAGGGACTTTCCATTGACGTCAATGGGTG
GAGTATTTACGGTAAACTGCCCACTTGGCAGTACATCAAGTGTATCATATGCCAAGTACGCCCCCTATTG
ACGTCAATGACGGTAAATGGCCCGCCTGGCATTATGCCCAGTACATGACCTTATGGGACTTTCCTACTTG
GCAGTACATCTACGTATTAGTCATCGCTATTACCATGGTGATGCGGTTTTGGCAGTACATCAATGGGCGT
GGATAGCGGTTTGACTCACGGGGATTTCCAAGTCTCCACCCCATTGACGTCAATGGGAGTTTGTTTTGGC
ACCAAAATCAACGGGACTTTCCAAAATGTCGTAACAACTCCGCCCCATTGACGCAAATGGGCGGTAGGCG
TGTACGGTGGGAGGTCTATATAAGCAGAGCTCTCTGGCTAACTAGAGAACCCACTGCTTACTGGCTTATC
GAAATTAATACGACTCACTATAGGGAGACAAGCTGGCTAGACCATGTTGGGGTTTGTGGGTCGGGTGGCC
GCTGCTCCGGCCTCCGGGGCCTTGCGGAGACTCACCCCTTCAGCGTCGCTGCCCCCAGCTCAGCTCTTAC
TGCGGGCCGCTCCGACGGCGGTCCATCCTGTCAGGGACTATGCGGCGCAAACATCTGAGAGCGGCGGAGG
CGGGAGCCCCGGCGCGGCCGCTGACTACAAGGATGACGACGATAAAGGTAGCGTGGATCTACGCACGCTC
GGCTACAGCCAGCAGCAACAGGAGAAGATCAAACCGAAGGTTCGTTCGACAGTGGCGCAGCACCACGAGG
CACTGGTCGGCCATGGGTTTACACACGCGCACATCGTTGCGCTCAGCCAACACCCGGCAGCGTTAGGGAC
CGTCGCTGTCAAGTATCAGGACATGATCGCAGCGTTGCCAGAGGCGACACACGAAGCGATCGTTGGCGTC
GGCAAACAGTGGTCCGGCGCACGCGCTCTGGAGGCCTTGCTCACGGTGGCGGGAGAGTTGAGAGGTCCAC
CGTTACAGTTGGACACAGGCCAACTTCTCAAGATTGCAAAACGTGGCGGCGTGACCGCAGTGGAGGCAGT
GCATGCATGGCGCAATGCACTGACGGGTGCCCCCCTGAACCTGACCCCGGAGCAGGTGGTGGCCATCGCT
AGTAACAATGGTGGCAAACAGGCTCTTGAAACCGTACAGCGCCTACTGCCAGTTCTCTGTCAAGCCCACG
GTCTGACTCCGGAGCAAGTTGTAGCGATTGCTAGTCATGACGGTGGCAAACAGGCTCTTGAAACCGTCCA
ACGCCTTCTACCAGTTCTCTGTCAAGCCCACGGACTAACCCCAGCGCAGGTTGTAGCGATTGCTAGTCAT
GACGGTGGCAAACAGGCTCTTGAAACCGTCCAACGCCTTCTACCAGTTCTCTGTCAAGCCCACGGACTAA
CCCCAGCGCAAGTTGTAGCGATTGCTAGTAACAATGGTGGCAAACAGGCTCTTGAAACCGTACAGCGCCT
ACTGCCAGTTCTCTGTCAAGCCCACGGTCTGACTCCGGAGCAAGTGGTAGCGATTGCTAGTAATATTGGT
GGCAAACAGGCTCTTGAGACGGTTCAGCGCCTCCTTCCAGTTCTCTGTCAAGCCCACGGACTCACCCCAG
ATCAAGTTGTAGCGATTGCTAGTAACAATGGTGGCAAACAGGCTCTTGAAACCGTACAGCGCCTACTGCC
AGTTCTCTGTCAAGCCCACGGTCTGACTCCGGAGCAAGTTGTAGCGATTGCTAGTAATATTGGTGGCAAA
CAGGCTCTTGAGACGGTTCAGCGCCTCCTTCCAGTTCTCTGTCAAGCCCACGGACTCACCCCAGATCAAG
TTGTAGCGATTGCTAGTCATGACGGTGGCAAACAGGCTCTTGAAACCGTCCAACGCCTTCTACCAGTTCT
CTGTCAAGCCCACGGACTAACCCCAGCGCAAGTTGTAGCAATTGCTAGTAACAATGGTGGCAAACAGGCT
CTTGAAACCGTACAGCGCCTACTGCCAGTTCTCTGTCAAGCCCACGGTCTGACTCCGGAGCAAGTTGTAG
CGATTGCTAGTAATGGGGGTGGCAAACAGGCTCTTGAGACTGTTCAGCGCCTTCTACCAGTTCTCTGTCA
AGCCCACGGCCTGACGCCCGAGCAAGTTGTAGCGATTGCTAGTAATATTGGTGGCAAACAGGCTCTTGAG
ACGGTTCAGCGCCTCCTTCCAGTTCTCTGTCAAGCCCACGGACTCACCCCAGATCAAGTTGTAGCGATTG
CTAGTAATATTGGTGGCAAACAGGCTCTTGAGACGGTTCAGCGCCTCCTTCCAGTTCTCTGTCAAGCCCA
CGGACTCACCCCAGATCAAGTTGTAGCGATAGCCAGTAATATTGGTGGCAAACAGGCTCTTGAGACGGTT
CAGCGCCTCCTTCCAGTTCTCTGTCAAGCCCACGGACTCACCCCAGATCAAGTTGTAGCGATTGCTAGTC
ATGACGGTGGCAAACAGGCTCTTGAAACCGTCCAACGCCTTCTACCAGTTCTCTGTCAAGCCCACGGACT
AACCCCAGCGCAAGTTGTAGCGATTGCAAGTAATGGGGGCGGCAGGCCGGCGCTGGAGAGCATTGTTGCC
CAGTTATCTCGCCCTGATCCGGCGTTGGCCGCGTTGACCAACGACCACCTCGTCGCCTTGGCCTGCCTCG
GCGGACGTCCTGCGCTGGATGCAGTGAAAAAGGGATTGGGAGGCTCCCCAACCCCCTACCCTAACTATGC
CAATGCAGGACACGTGGAGGGACAGAGCGCCCTGTTCATGCGGGATAACGGCATCTCCGAGGGCCTGGTG
TTCCACAACAATCCCGAGGGCACCTGCGGCTTTTGCGTGAACATGACCGAGACACTGCTGCCCGAGAATG
CCAAGATGACAGTGGTGCCACCTGAGGGAGCAATCCCTGTGAAGAGAGGCGCCACCGGCGAGACAAAGGT
GTTTACCGGCAACTCTAATAGCCCTAAGTCCCCAACAAAGGGCGGCTGCTCTGGAGGCAGCACCAACCTG
TCTGACATCATCGAGAAGGAGACAGGCAAGCAGCTGGTCATCCAGGAGAGCATCCTGATGCTGCCCGAAG
AAGTCGAAGAAGTGATCGGAAACAAGCCTGAGAGCGATATCCTGGTCCATACCGCCTACGACGAGAGTAC
CGACGAAAATGTGATGCTGCTGACATCCGACGCCCCAGAGTATAAGCCCTGGGCTCTGGTCATCCAGGAT
TCCAACGGAGAGAACAAAATCAAAATGCTGTAATCTAGAGGGCCCGTTTAAACCCGCTGATCAGCCTCGA
CTGTGCCTTCTAGTTGCCAGCCATCTGTTGTTTGCCCCTCCCCCGTGCCTTCCTTGACCCTGGAAGGTGC
CACTCCCACTGTCCTTTCCTAATAAAATGAGGAAATTGCATCGCATTGTCTGAGTAGGTGTCATTCTATT
CTGGGGGGTGGGGTGGGGCAGGACAGCAAGGGGGAGGATTGGGAAGACAATAGCAGGCATGCTGGGGATG
CGGTGGGCTCTATGGCTCGAGGGGGTTGGGGTTGCGCCTTTTCCAAGGCAGCCCTGGGTTTGCGCAGGGA
CGCGGCTGCTCTGGGCGTGGTTCCGGGAAACGCAGCGGCGCCGACCCTGGGACTCGCACATTCTTCACGT
CCGTTCGCAGCGTCACCCGGATCTTCGCCGCTACCCTTGTGGGCCCCCCGGCGACGCTTCCTGCTCCGCC
CCTAAGTCGGGAAGGTTCCTTGCGGTTCGCGGCGTGCCGGACGTGACAAACGGAAGCCGCACGTCTCACT
AGTACCCTCGCAGACGGACAGCGCCAGGGAGCAATGGCAGCGCGCCGACCGCGATGGGCTGTGGCCAATA
GCGGCTGCTCAGCAGGGCGCGCCGAGAGCAGCGGCCGGGAAGGGGCGGTGCGGGAGGCGGGGTGTGGGGC
GGTAGTGTGGGCCCTGTTCCTGCCCGCGCGGTGTTCCGCATTCTGCAAGCCTCCGGAGCGCACGTCGGCA
GTCGGCTCCCTCGTTGACCGAATCACCGACCTCTCTCCCCAGGGGGATCCACCGGAGCTTACCATGACCG
AGTACAAGCCCACGGTGCGCCTCGCCACCCGCGACGACGTCCCCAGGGCCGTACGCACCCTCGCCGCCGC
GTTCGCCGACTACCCCGCCACGCGCCACACCGTCGATCCGGACCGCCACATCGAGCGGGTCACCGAGCTG
CAAGAACTCTTCCTCACGCGCGTCGGGCTCGACATCGGCAAGGTGTGGGTCGCGGACGACGGCGCCGCGG
TGGCGGTCTGGACCACGCCGGAGAGCGTCGAAGCGGGGGCGGTGTTCGCCGAGATCGGCCCGCGCATGGC
CGAGTTGAGCGGTTCCCGGCTGGCCGCGCAGCAACAGATGGAAGGCCTCCTGGCGCCGCACCGGCCCAAG
GAGCCCGCGTGGTTCCTGGCCACCGTCGGCGTCTCGCCCGACCACCAGGGCAAGGGTCTGGGCAGCGCCG
TCGTGCTCCCCGGAGTGGAGGCGGCCGAGCGCGCCGGGGTGCCCGCCTTCCTGGAAACCTCCGCGCCCCG
CAACCTCCCCTTCTACGAGCGGCTCGGCTTCACCGTCACCGCCGACGTCGAGGTGCCCGAAGGACCGCGC
ACCTGGTGCATGACCCGCAAGCCCGGTGCCTGACGCCCGCCCCACGACCCGCAGCGCCCGACCGAAAGGA
GCGCACGACCCCATGCATCGGTACCTTTAAGACCAATGACTTACAAGGCAGCTGTAGATCTTAGCCACTT
TCTAGAGTCGGGGCGGCCGGCCGCTTCGAGCAGACATGATAAGATACATTGATGAGTTTGGACAAACCAC
AACTAGAATGCAGTGAAAAAAATGCTTTATTTGTGAAATTTGTGATGCTATTGCTTTATTTGTAACCATT
ATAAGCTGCAATAAACAAGTTAACAACAACAATTGCATTCATTTTATGTTTCAGGTTCAGGGGGAGGTGT
GGGAGGTTTTTTAAAGCAAGTAAAACCTCTACAAATGTGGTAAAATCGATAAGGATCCGTCGACCGATGC
CCTTGAGAGCCTTCAACCCAGTCAGCTCCTTCCGGTGGGCGCGGGGCATGACTATCGTCGCCGCACTTAT
GACTGTCTTCTTTATCATGCAACTCGTAGGACAGGTGCCGGCAGCGCTCTTCCGCTTCCTCGCTCACTGA
CTCGCTGCGCTCGGTCGTTCGGCTGCGGCGAGCGGTATCAGCTCACTCAAAGGCGGTAATACGGTTATCC
ACAGAATCAGGGGATAACGCAGGAAAGAACATGTGAGCAAAAGGCCAGCAAAAGGCCAGGAACCGTAAAA
AGGCCGCGTTGCTGGCGTTTTTCCATAGGCTCCGCCCCCCTGACGAGCATCACAAAAATCGACGCTCAAG
TCAGAGGTGGCGAAACCCGACAGGACTATAAAGATACCAGGCGTTTCCCCCTGGAAGCTCCCTCGTGCGC
TCTCCTGTTCCGACCCTGCCGCTTACCGGATACCTGTCCGCCTTTCTCCCTTCGGGAAGCGTGGCGCTTT
CTCATAGCTCACGCTGTAGGTATCTCAGTTCGGTGTAGGTCGTTCGCTCCAAGCTGGGCTGTGTGCACGA
ACCCCCCGTTCAGCCCGACCGCTGCGCCTTATCCGGTAACTATCGTCTTGAGTCCAACCCGGTAAGACAC
GACTTATCGCCACTGGCAGCAGCCACTGGTAACAGGATTAGCAGAGCGAGGTATGTAGGCGGTGCTACAG
AGTTCTTGAAGTGGTGGCCTAACTACGGCTACACTAGAAGAACAGTATTTGGTATCTGCGCTCTGCTGAA
GCCAGTTACCTTCGGAAAAAGAGTTGGTAGCTCTTGATCCGGCAAACAAACCACCGCTGGTAGCGGTGGT
TTTTTTGTTTGCAAGCAGCAGATTACGCGCAGAAAAAAAGGATCTCAAGAAGATCCTTTGATCTTTTCTA
CGGGGTCTGACGCTCAGTGGAACGAAAACTCACGTTAAGGGATTTTGGTCATGAGATTATCAAAAAGGAT
CTTCACCTAGATCCTTTTAAATTAAAAATGAAGTTTTAAATCAATCTAAAGTATATATGAGTAAACTTGG
TCTGACAGTTACCAATGCTTAATCAGTGAGGCACCTATCTCAGCGATCTGTCTATTTCGTTCATCCATAG
TTGCCTGACTCCCCGTCGTGTAGATAACTACGATACGGGAGGGCTTACCATCTGGCCCCAGTGCTGCAAT
GATACCGCGGGACCCACGCTCACCGGCTCCAGATTTATCAGCAATAAACCAGCCAGCCGGAAGGGCCGAG
CGCAGAAGTGGTCCTGCAACTTTATCCGCCTCCATCCAGTCTATTAATTGTTGCCGGGAAGCTAGAGTAA
GTAGTTCGCCAGTTAATAGTTTGCGCAACGTTGTTGCCATTGCTACAGGCATCGTGGTGTCACGCTCGTC
GTTTGGTATGGCTTCATTCAGCTCCGGTTCCCAACGATCAAGGCGAGTTACATGATCCCCCATGTTGTGC
AAAAAAGCGGTTAGCTCCTTCGGTCCTCCGATCGTTGTCAGAAGTAAGTTGGCCGCAGTGTTATCACTCA
TGGTTATGGCAGCACTGCATAATTCTCTTACTGTCATGCCATCCGTAAGATGCTTTTCTGTGACTGGTGA
GTACTCAACCAAGTCATTCTGAGAATAGTGTATGCGGCGACCGAGTTGCTCTTGCCCGGCGTCAATACGG
GATAATACCGCGCCACATAGCAGAACTTTAAAAGTGCTCATCATTGGAAAACGTTCTTCGGGGCGAAAAC
TCTCAAGGATCTTACCGCTGTTGAGATCCAGTTCGATGTAACCCACTCGTGCACCCAACTGATCTTCAGC
ATCTTTTACTTTCACCAGCGTTTCTGGGTGAGCAAAAACAGGAAGGCAAAATGCCGCAAAAAAGGGAATA
AGGGCGACACGGAAATGTTGAATACTCATACTCTTCCTTTTTCAATATTATTGAAGCATTTATCAGGGTT
ATTGTCTCATGAGCGGATACATATTTGAATGTATTTAGAAAAATAAACAAATAGGGGTTCCGCGCACATT
TCCCCGAAAAGTGCCACCTG
Features (pLannotate 1.2.2; 18 found; start..end, strand, type, name):
      8..387     +  enhancer       CMV enhancer: human cytomegalovirus immediate early enhancer
    388..591     +  promoter       CMV promoter: human cytomegalovirus (CMV) immediate early promoter
    587..620     +  LTR            5' LTR (truncated) (fragment): truncated 5' long terminal repeat (LTR) from HIV-1
    636..654     +  promoter       T7 promoter: promoter for bacteriophage T7 RNA polymerase
    698..1402    +  CDS            avrXa10 (fragment): AVX10_XANOO - Experimental evidence at protein level: Swiss-Prot protein existence level 1. Avirulence protein. Induces the hypersensitive response (HR)in rice plants carrying the resistance gene Xa10. Activity depends on the presence of the core repeat domains; replacement with repeat domains from other proteins (AvrBs3 of X.euvesicatoria (AC P14727) or AvrXa7 of this organism) does not elicit the HR. Probably acts as a transcription factor in its host plant (rice) to induce plant resistance or disease. From Xanthomonas oryzae pv. oryzae.
   2789..2920    +  CDS            avrBs3 (fragment): AVRB3_XANEU - Experimental evidence at protein level: Swiss-Prot protein existence level 1. Avirulence protein. Acts as a transcription factor in C.annuum plants. In susceptible plants lacking the Bs3 resistance gene induces expression of a number of genes, including genes homologous to a family of auxin-induced genes, alpha-expansin genes, pectate lyase, anthocyanidin glucoside rhamnosyl transferase and at least one transcription factor, UPA20. Their expression leads to plant hypertrophy in mesophyll cells, probably mainly mediated by UPA20 (PubMed:17962565). In resistant plants induces the h
   2912..3199    +  CDS            dddA (fragment): DDDA_BURC1 - Experimental evidence at protein level: Swiss-Prot protein existence level 1. Toxic component of a toxin-immunity protein module, which functions as a cellular contact-dependent growth inhibition (CDI) system. CDI modules allow bacteria to communicate with and inhibit the growth of closely related neighboring bacteria in a contact-dependent fashion. Bacteria that have this module inhibit or kill bacteria without it, giving them a growth advantage. Probably specifically inhibited by cognate immunity protein DddI (Probable). The C-terminal 163 residue fragment has double-stranded DN
   3212..3460    +  CDS            UGI: UNGI_BPPB2 - Experimental evidence at protein level: Swiss-Prot protein existence level 1. This protein binds specifically and reversibly to the host uracil-DNA glycosylase, preventing removal of uracil residues from PBS2 DNA by the host uracil-excision repair system. From Bacillus phage PBS2 (Bacteriophage PBS2).
   3501..3725    +  polyA_signal   bGH poly(A) signal: bovine growth hormone polyadenylation signal
   3732..4242    +  promoter       hPGK promoter: human phosphoglycerate kinase 1 promoter
   4264..4863    +  CDS            PuroR (fragment): puromycin N-acetyltransferase; pac from Streptomyces; confers resistance to puromycin
   4906..4974    +  CDS            nef (fragment): NEF_HV1Z2 - Experimental evidence at protein level: Swiss-Prot protein existence level 1. Extracellular Nef protein targets CD4(+) T-lymphocytes for apoptosis by interacting with CXCR4 surface receptors. From Human immunodeficiency virus type 1 group M subtype D (isolate Z2/CDC-Z34) (HIV-1).
   5010..5131    -  polyA_signal   SV40 poly(A) signal: SV40 polyadenylation signal
   5154..5222    -  CDS            large T antigen (fragment): large T antigen from SV40 (simian virus 40)
   5238..5370    +  CDS            TcR (fragment): tetracycline efflux protein; tet; confers resistance to tetracycline
   5550..6138    -  rep_origin     ori: high-copy-number ColE1/pMB1/pBR322/pUC origin of replication
   6309..7169    -  CDS            AmpR: β-lactamase; bla; confers resistance to ampicillin, carbenicillin, and related antibiotics
   7170..7274    -  promoter       AmpR promoter: bla
