[The description below was written by a language model from this plasmid's Addgene catalogue record and pLannotate feature annotations shown in this document.]
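Description:
pGL3-MTS-CYTB-W77-L15-G1333C-UGI-Puro is a mammalian expression plasmid on a pGL3 backbone that encodes one half of a DddA-derived cytosine base editor (DdCBE) pair directed at the rat mitochondrial CYTB gene. It is maintained in E. coli at high copy through a ColE1/pUC-type origin and selected with ampicillin via the β-lactamase gene. The annotated sequence is about 7.3 kb.

The editor is transcribed from the CMV enhancer/promoter (a T7 promoter lies just upstream of the coding region) and terminated by the bGH polyadenylation signal. The open reading frame is a TALE fusion. Fragments matching the Xanthomonas effectors AvrXa10 and AvrBs3 mark the N- and C-terminal TALE scaffold. The unannotated stretch between them presumably holds the repeat-variable diresidue array that specifies the target site, and the depositor notes that this array makes the plasmid hard to sequence by NGS. Downstream come a fragment of the DddA double-stranded DNA cytidine deaminase, corresponding by name to the C-terminal half of the G1333 split, and a uracil glycosylase inhibitor (UGI), which blocks excision of the uracil intermediate. The name also indicates a mitochondrial targeting sequence, although the feature table does not annotate it. A separate hPGK promoter–puromycin N-acetyltransferase cassette allows selection of transfected cells. The short HIV-1 LTR, nef, SV40 large T and TcR matches appear to be residual vector fragments.

The split deaminase is active only when reassembled, so this "L" arm is expected to be used with a partner TALE arm carrying the complementary DddA half; the record does not identify that partner. The stated purpose is to convert the Trp77 codon TGA of CYTB to the stop codon TAA in rat C6 cells, ablating the mitochondrially encoded protein.
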