Addgene plasmid #198848: pGL3-MTS-CYTB-W77-L15-G1333C-UGI-Puro
Purpose: Employ DdCBE-mediated mtDNA editing to ablate mtProtein(CYTB) by swapping Trp codon TGA with stop codon TAA in C6 cells
Depositing lab: Bin Shen. Depositing organization: Nanjing Medical University. Publication: A conditional knockout rat resource of mitochondrial protein-coding genes via a DdCBE-induced premature stop codon. Tan L, Qi X, Kong W, Jin J, Lu D, Zhang X, Wang Y, Wang S, Dong W, Shi X, Chen W, Wang J, Li K, Xie Y, Gao L, Guan F, Gao K, Li C, Wang C, Hu Z, Zhang L, Guo X, Shen B, Ma Y. Sci Adv. 2023 Apr 14;9(15):eadf2695. doi: 10.1126/sciadv.adf2695. Epub 2023 Apr 14. PubMed 37058569.
Backbone
  Vector backbone: pGL3
  Vector type: Mammalian Expression
Growth in bacteria
  Bacterial resistance: Ampicillin, 100 μg/mL
  Growth temperature: 37°C
  Growth strain: DH5alpha
  Copy number: High Copy
Gene/Insert
  Gene/Insert name: CYTB-W77-L15 TALEN
  Species: R. norvegicus (rat)
  Cloning method: Gibson Cloning
Terms and licenses: Academic/Nonprofit Terms; Industry Terms: Not Available to Industry
Depositor comments: These plasmids may not be suitable for sequencing with NGS, because they contain RVD array. In our lab, we perform Sanger sequencing using the following primers: RVD seq Fwd TGACCGCAGTGGAGGCAGTG; RVD seq Rev TTCACTGCATCCAGCGCAGG
How to cite: pGL3-MTS-CYTB-W77-L15-G1333C-UGI-Puro was a gift from Bin Shen (Addgene plasmid # 198848 ; http://n2t.net/addgene:198848 ; RRID:Addgene_198848)
